Addgene plasmid #84989: pPTK020-7-attB
Purpose: Type 7, BxbI recognition site
Depositing lab: Volker Sieber. Depositing organization: Technische Universitaet Muenchen (TUM). Publication: A Modular Toolkit for Generating Pichia pastoris Secretion Libraries. Obst U, Lu TK, Sieber V. ACS Synth Biol. 2017 Mar 15. doi: 10.1021/acssynbio.6b00337. PubMed 28252957.
Backbone
  Vector backbone: pYTK001-EntryVector
  Backbone manufacturer: Lee et al. (2015), ACS Synth. Biol. 4, 975–986.
  Backbone size w/o insert (bp): 1662
  Total vector size (bp): 1853
  Vector type: Yeast Expression, Synthetic Biology
Growth in bacteria
  Bacterial resistance: Chloramphenicol, 25 μg/mL
  Growth temperature: 37°C
  Growth strain: DH5alpha
  Copy number: High Copy
Gene/Insert
  Gene/Insert name: BxbI recognition site (alt name: attB)
  Species: Synthetic
  Insert size (bp): 187
  Mutation: BsaI site removed (1711 t to a)
  Promoter: Non
  Cloning method: Restriction Enzyme; 5′ cloning site BsmBI (destroyed during cloning); 3′ cloning site BsmBI (destroyed during cloning)
  Sequencing primers: 5′ ccttttgctggccttttgctc; 3′ ccagtaatgacctcagaactcc
Terms and licenses: Academic/Nonprofit Terms; Industry Terms: Not Available to Industry
Depositor comments: Design of this plasmid was performed according to the described Methods in Lee et al. 2015 (A Highly Characterized Yeast Toolkit for Modular, Multipart Assembly) and this plasmid is compatible with the existing toolkit (MoClo-YTK, Kit number 1000000061)
How to cite: pPTK020-7-attB was a gift from Volker Sieber (Addgene plasmid # 84989 ; http://n2t.net/addgene:84989 ; RRID:Addgene_84989)
