[The description below was written by a language model from this plasmid's Addgene catalogue record and pLannotate feature annotations shown in this document.]
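Description:
pPTK020-7-attB is a small (about 1.85 kb) part plasmid from a modular Golden Gate toolkit for building Pichia pastoris secretion libraries. It is built on the pYTK001 entry vector of the MoClo yeast toolkit and designed to remain compatible with that system. It is a storage and donor vector for a single standardised part rather than an expression construct. The backbone consists of a high-copy ColE1/pUC-type origin for propagation in E. coli and a chloramphenicol acetyltransferase gene driven by its own cat promoter and followed by a lambda t0 terminator, which gives chloramphenicol selection. The feature table shows no yeast origin or yeast marker, consistent with a plasmid that is maintained only in bacteria.

The payload is a 187 bp synthetic "Type 7" part carrying attB, the bacterial-type attachment site recognised by the BxbI serine integrase. It was inserted through BsmBI sites that were destroyed during cloning, and the record lists no promoter for it. A single-base change was introduced to remove a BsaI site; in this assembly scheme internal BsaI sites must be absent because BsaI is used to release parts for multipart assembly. The automated annotation labels the region spanning the sequence origin as a fragment of mycobacterial groEL1. This probably reflects the natural origin of the Bxb1 attB site, which lies within the groEL1 gene of the mycobacterial host, rather than any intended coding sequence.

In use, the part would be combined with other toolkit parts to give assembled vectors a BxbI attB site, enabling integrase-mediated recombination with a matching attP site. The record does not give details of the downstream integration strategy.
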