Features (pLannotate 1.2.2; 5 found; start..end, strand, type, name):
    205..239     -  terminator     lambda t0 terminator: minimal transcription terminator from phage lambda (Scholtissek and Grosse, 1987)
    313..969     -  CDS            cat: CAT_ECOLX - Experimental evidence at protein level: Swiss-Prot protein existence level 1. This enzyme is an effector of chloramphenicol resistance in bacteria. From Escherichia coli. This protein is used as a marker in many commonly used cloning vectors, such as pACYC184.
    970..1067    -  promoter       cat promoter: promoter of the E. coli cat gene encoding chloramphenicol acetyltransferase
   1151..1739    +  rep_origin     ori: high-copy-number ColE1/pMB1/pBR322/pUC origin of replication
   1853..86      -  CDS            groL1 (fragment) (across the origin): CH601_MYCA1 - Also known as groEL1 From Mycobacterium avium (strain 104).
>Addgene plasmid #84989 | pPTK020-7-attB | addgene full sequence | sequence record 177178 | Addgene NGS Result
TGGCCGTGGCCGTGCTCGTCCTCGTCGGCCGGCTTGTCGACGACGGCGGTCACCGTCGTCAGGATCATCC
GGGCCACAAGCTTGCTGACAGAAGCCTCAAGAAAAAAAAAATTCTTCTTCGACTATGCTGGAGGCAGAGA
TGATCGAGCCGGTAGTTAACTATATATAGCTAAATTGGTTCCATCACCCGATGAGACCAGACCAATAAAA
AACGCCCGGCGGCAACCGAGCGTTCTGAACAAATCCAGATGGAGTTCTGAGGTCATTACTGGATCTATCA
ACAGGAGTCCAAGCGAGCTCGATATCAAATTACGCCCCGCCCTGCCACTCATCGCAGTACTGTTGTAATT
CATTAAGCATTCTGCCGACATGGAAGCCATCACAAACGGCATGATGAACCTGAATCGCCAGCGGCATCAG
CACCTTGTCGCCTTGCGTATAATATTTGCCCATGGTGAAAACGGGGGCGAAGAAGTTGTCCATATTGGCC
ACGTTTAAATCAAAACTGGTGAAACTCACCCAGGGATTGGCTGAAACGAAAAACATATTCTCAATAAACC
CTTTAGGGAAATAGGCCAGGTTTTCACCGTAACACGCCACATCTTGCGAATATATGTGTAGAAACTGCCG
GAAATCGTCGTGGTATTCACTCCAGAGCGATGAAAACGTTTCAGTTTGCTCATGGAAAACGGTGTAACAA
GGGTGAACACTATCCCATATCACCAGCTCACCGTCTTTCATTGCCATACGAAATTCCGGATGAGCATTCA
TCAGGCGGGCAAGAATGTGAATAAAGGCCGGATAAAACTTGTGCTTATTTTTCTTTACGGTCTTTAAAAA
GGCCGTAATATCCAGCTGAACGGTCTGGTTATAGGTACATTGAGCAACTGACTGAAATGCCTCAAAATGT
TCTTTACGATGCCATTGGGATATATCAACGGTGGTATATCCAGTGATTTTTTTCTCCATTTTAGCTTCCT
TAGCTCCTGAAAATCTCGATAACTCAAAAAATACGCCCGGTAGTGATCTTATTTCATTATGGTGAAAGTT
GGAACCTCTTACGTGCCCGATCAATCATGACCAAAATCCCTTAACGTGAGTTTTCGTTCCACTGAGCGTC
AGACCCCGTAGAAAAGATCAAAGGATCTTCTTGAGATCCTTTTTTTCTGCGCGTAATCTGCTGCTTGCAA
ACAAAAAAACCACCGCTACCAGCGGTGGTTTGTTTGCCGGATCAAGAGCTACCAACTCTTTTTCCGAAGG
TAACTGGCTTCAGCAGAGCGCAGATACCAAATACTGTTCTTCTAGTGTAGCCGTAGTTAGGCCACCACTT
CAAGAACTCTGTAGCACCGCCTACATACCTCGCTCTGCTAATCCTGTTACCAGTGGCTGCTGCCAGTGGC
GATAAGTCGTGTCTTACCGGGTTGGACTCAAGACGATAGTTACCGGATAAGGCGCAGCGGTCGGGCTGAA
CGGGGGGTTCGTGCACACAGCCCAGCTTGGAGCGAACGACCTACACCGAACTGAGATACCTACAGCGTGA
GCTATGAGAAAGCGCCACGCTTCCCGAAGGGAGAAAGGCGGACAGGTATCCGGTAAGCGGCAGGGTCGGA
ACAGGAGAGCGCACGAGGGAGCTTCCAGGGGGAAACGCCTGGTATCTTTATAGTCCTGTCGGGTTTCGCC
ACCTCTGACTTGAGCGTCGATTTTTGTGATGCTCGTCAGGGGGGCGGAGCCTATGGAAAAACGCCAGCAA
CGCGGCCTTTTTACGGTTCCTGGCCTTTTGCTGGCCTTTTGCTCACATGTTCTTTCCTGCGTTATCCCCT
GATTCTGTGGATAACCGTAGTCGGTCTCAGAGT
